Addgene plasmid #161582: pcDNA3.1(+)_Strep-Lrrk2-Myc
Purpose: expression of full-length mouse Lrrk2 with C-terminal Myc tag
Depositing lab: Maik Hintze.
Backbone
  Vector backbone: pcDNA3.1(+)
  Backbone manufacturer: Invitrogen
  Backbone size w/o insert (bp): 5322
  Vector type: Mammalian Expression
  Selectable markers: Neomycin (select with G418)
Growth in bacteria
  Bacterial resistance: Ampicillin, 100 μg/mL
  Growth temperature: 30°C
  Growth strain: NEB Stable
  Growth instructions: Depositor recommends growth at 30°C for 24 hrs.
  Copy number: High Copy
Gene/Insert
  Gene/Insert name: Lrrk2
  Species: M. musculus (mouse)
  Insert size (bp): 7700
  Mutation: none
  Entrez Gene: Lrrk2 (a.k.a. 4921513O20Rik, 9330188B09Rik, D630001M17Rik, Gm927, cI-46)
  Promoter: CMV
  Tag / fusion protein: StrepII (N terminal on insert); Myc tag (C terminal on insert)
  Cloning method: Restriction Enzyme; 5′ cloning site NheI (unknown if destroyed); 3′ cloning site ApaI (unknown if destroyed)
  Sequencing primers: 5′ GGC TAA CTA GAG AAC CCA CTG; 3′ GGC AAC TAG AAG GCA CAG TC
Terms and licenses: Academic/Nonprofit Terms; Industry Terms: Not Available to Industry
How to cite: pcDNA3.1(+)_Strep-Lrrk2-Myc was a gift from Maik Hintze (Addgene plasmid # 161582 ; http://n2t.net/addgene:161582 ; RRID:Addgene_161582)
