[The description below was written by a language model from this plasmid's Addgene catalogue record and pLannotate feature annotations shown in this document.]
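Description:
pcDNA3.1(+)_Strep-Lrrk2-Myc is a mammalian expression plasmid of about 13 kb, built on the Invitrogen pcDNA3.1(+) backbone and designed to produce full-length, unmutated mouse Lrrk2. The roughly 7.7 kb insert was cloned between the NheI and ApaI sites. It sits downstream of the human cytomegalovirus immediate early enhancer and promoter and upstream of the bovine growth hormone polyadenylation signal, an arrangement that gives strong constitutive transcription in transfected mammalian cells. A T7 promoter lies between the CMV promoter and the coding region and can serve for in vitro transcription or as a sequencing priming site. The open reading frame begins with an N-terminal Strep-tag II, which binds Strep-Tactin and allows affinity purification or pull-down. According to the catalogue record it ends in a C-terminal Myc epitope for antibody detection. The automated feature table does not annotate the Myc tag separately, although there is unannotated sequence between the end of the Lrrk2 coding region and the poly(A) signal.

For propagation in E. coli the plasmid carries a high-copy ColE1/pUC-type origin and an ampicillin resistance gene (β-lactamase) with its own promoter. An f1 origin is also present for single-stranded DNA production. A neomycin phosphotransferase cassette, driven by the SV40 early promoter and terminated by the SV40 poly(A) signal, permits G418 selection of stably transfected mammalian cells. Short annotated fragments such as the HIV-1 LTR, ble, lac elements and bom are backbone remnants or incidental matches, not functional modules. Lrrk2 encodes a large serine/threonine kinase that phosphorylates RAB GTPases and acts in vesicle trafficking and autophagy, so the construct suits overexpression, purification, interaction and localisation studies of the mouse protein.
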