Features (pLannotate 1.2.2; 21 found; start..end, strand, type, name):
      1..380     +  enhancer       CMV enhancer: human cytomegalovirus immediate early enhancer
    381..584     +  promoter       CMV promoter: human cytomegalovirus (CMV) immediate early promoter
    580..613     +  LTR            5' LTR (truncated) (fragment): truncated 5' long terminal repeat (LTR) from HIV-1
    629..647     +  promoter       T7 promoter: promoter for bacteriophage T7 RNA polymerase
    680..702     +  CDS            Strep-Tag II (fragment): peptide that binds Strep-Tactin®, an engineered form of streptavidin
    710..8290    +  CDS            Lrrk2: LRRK2_MOUSE - Experimental evidence at protein level: Swiss-Prot protein existence level 1. Serine/threonine-protein kinase which phosphorylates a broad range of proteins involved in multiple processes such as neuronal plasticity, autophagy, and vesicle trafficking (PubMed:26824392, PubMed:29125462, PubMed:28720718, PubMed:30398148, PubMed:29212815). Is a key regulator of RAB GTPases by regulating the GTP/GDP exchange and interaction partners of RABs through phosphorylation (PubMed:26824392, PubMed:28720718, PubMed:30398148, PubMed:29212815, PubMed:29125462). Phosphorylates RAB3A, RAB3B, RAB3C
   8367..8591    +  polyA_signal   bGH poly(A) signal: bovine growth hormone polyadenylation signal
   8595..8616    +  promoter       SV40 promoter (fragment): SV40 enhancer and early promoter
   8637..9065    +  rep_origin     f1 ori (sequence partly withheld): f1 bacteriophage origin of replication; arrow indicates direction of (+) strand synthesis
   9079..9408    +  promoter       SV40 promoter: SV40 enhancer and early promoter
   9475..10266   +  CDS            neo: KKA2_KLEPN - Also known as kan, nptII. Experimental evidence at protein level: Swiss-Prot protein existence level 1. Resistance to kanamycin, neomycin, paromomycin, ribostamycin, butirosin and gentamicin B. From Klebsiella pneumoniae.
  10290..10448   +  CDS            ble (fragment): BLE_KLEPN - Experimental evidence at protein level: Swiss-Prot protein existence level 1. Binding protein with a strong affinity to the bleomycin family of antibiotics. Binds to CL990; an antimitotic-antibiotic compound. From Klebsiella pneumoniae.
  10443..10564   +  polyA_signal   SV40 poly(A) signal: SV40 polyadenylation signal
  10635..10657   -  protein_bind   lac operator (fragment): The lac repressor binds to the lac operator to inhibit transcription in E. coli. This inhibition can be relieved by adding lactose or isopropyl-β-D-thiogalactopyranoside (IPTG). lac repressor encoded by lacI
  10661..10691   -  promoter       lac promoter: promoter for the E. coli lac operon
  10706..10727   -  protein_bind   CAP binding site: CAP binding activates transcription in the presence of cAMP. E. coli catabolite activator protein
  10740..10832   -  CDS            lacI (fragment): lac repressor; lacI; The lac repressor binds to the lac operator to inhibit transcription in E. coli. This inhibition can be relieved by adding lactose or isopropyl-β-D-thiogalactopyranoside (IPTG).
  11015..11603   -  rep_origin     ori: high-copy-number ColE1/pMB1/pBR322/pUC origin of replication
  11774..12634   -  CDS            AmpR: β-lactamase; bla; confers resistance to ampicillin, carbenicillin, and related antibiotics
  12635..12739   -  promoter       AmpR promoter: bla
  12798..12850   -  misc_feature   bom (fragment): basis of mobility region from pBR322
>Addgene plasmid #161582 | pcDNA3.1(+)_Strep-Lrrk2-Myc | addgene full sequence | sequence record 318585 | Addgene NGS Result
GACATTGATTATTGACTAGTTATTAATAGTAATCAATTACGGGGTCATTAGTTCATAGCCCATATATGGA
GTTCCGCGTTACATAACTTACGGTAAATGGCCCGCCTGGCTGACCGCCCAACGACCCCCGCCCATTGACG
TCAATAATGACGTATGTTCCCATAGTAACGCCAATAGGGACTTTCCATTGACGTCAATGGGTGGAGTATT
TACGGTAAACTGCCCACTTGGCAGTACATCAAGTGTATCATATGCCAAGTACGCCCCCTATTGACGTCAA
TGACGGTAAATGGCCCGCCTGGCATTATGCCCAGTACATGACCTTATGGGACTTTCCTACTTGGCAGTAC
ATCTACGTATTAGTCATCGCTATTACCATGGTGATGCGGTTTTGGCAGTACATCAATGGGCGTGGATAGC
GGTTTGACTCACGGGGATTTCCAAGTCTCCACCCCATTGACGTCAATGGGAGTTTGTTTTGGCACCAAAA
TCAACGGGACTTTCCAAAATGTCGTAACAACTCCGCCCCATTGACGCAAATGGGCGGTAGGCGTGTACGG
TGGGAGGTCTATATAAGCAGAGCTCTCTGGCTAACTAGAGAACCCACTGCTTACTGGCTTATCGAAATTA
ATACGACTCACTATAGGGAGACCCAAGCTGGCTAGCCACCATGGCAAGCTGGAGCCACCCGCAGTTCGAA
AAAGCCGGCATGGCCAGTGGCGCCTGTCAGGGCTGCGAAGAGGAAGAGGAGGAGGAGGCTCTGAAGAAGT
TGATAGTCAGGCTGAATAATGTCCAGGAAGGCAAGCAGATCGAGACGTTGCTTCAGCTCCTGGAGGACAT
GCTGGTGTTCACCTACTCGGACCGCGCCTCCAAGTTATTTGAAGATAAAAATTTCCACGTGCCTCTGTTG
ATTGTCCTGGACTCCTACATGAGAGTTGCCAGTGTACAGCAGGCGGGGTGGTCACTTCTGTGCAAATTAA
TAGAAGTCTGTCCAGGGACATTGCAAAGCTTAATAGGACCCCAGGATATTGGAAATGATTGGGAAGTCCT
TGGTATTCACCGGCTGATTCTTAAAATGTTAACTGTTCATCACGCCAATGTAAACCTGTCAATAGTTGGA
CTAAAAGCCTTGGATCTCCTCCTAGATTCAGGTAAACTCACCTTGCTGATACTGGATGAAGAATGTGATA
TTTTCTTGTTAATTTTTGATGCCATGCACAGATATTCAGCCAATGATGAAGTCCAAAAACTGGGATGCAA
AGCTTTACACGTGCTTTTTGAGAGAGTTTCCGAGGAACAGCTGACTGAGTTTGTGGAGAACAAAGATTAC
ACGATACTGCTGAGTACGTTCGGCAGCTTCAGAAGGGACAAGGAGATTGTGTACCACGTACTTTGCTGCT
TGCATTCCCTGGCGGTTACATGCAGCAATGTAGAGGTCCTCATGAGTGGGAATGTCCGGTGCTACAATCT
TGTGGTGGAGGCCATGAAAGCCTTCCCCACCAATGAAAACATCCAAGAGGTGAGCTGCTCCTTGTTCCAG
AAGCTTACATTAGGTAACTTTTTCAACATCCTGGTGTTGAACGAAGTGCATGTCTTTGTGGTGAAAGCGG
TCCGACAGTATCCTGAGAACGCAGCCTTACAGATCTCTGCACTCAGCTGTTTAGCACTCCTCACTGAGAC
TATTTTCTTAAACCAAGACTTGGAGGAAAGAAGTGAGACTCAAGAGCAGAGCGAAGAGGAAGACAGTGAG
AAGCTTTTCTGGCTGGAACCCTGCTATAAAGCCCTGGTGCGCCATCGAAAGGACAAACACGTGCAGGAGG
CTGCCTGCTGGGCACTAAATAACCTCCTTATGTACCAGAACAGTTTGCATGAGAAGATCGGAGATGAAGA
TGGCCAGTTCCCTGCGCACAGGGAAGTGATGCTGTCTATGCTGATGCACTCTTCTTCCAAAGATGTCTTC
CAAGCAGCTGCACATGCTCTGTCCACTCTCTTGGAACAAAATGTTAATTTCAGGAAAATCCTGCTGGCAA
AAGGAGTATACCTGAATGTCTTGGAATTGATGCAGAAGCATGCCCATGCGCCTGAGGTGGCAGAGAGTGG
CTGCAAGATGCTGAGTCACCTGTTTGAAGGAAGTAACCCTTCTCTGGATACAATGGCAGCAGTGGTCCCT
AAAATACTAACAGTGATGAAAGCCCACGGAACGTCTCTGTCAGTCCAGCTGGAGGCGCTGCGAGCTATCT
TGCATTTCGTTGTGCCAGGACTATTGGAAGAATCCAGGGAGGACTCTCAATGCAGACCAAATGTGCTCAG
AAAACAGTGTTTCAGGACTGACATCCACAAGCTGGTTCTAGTCGCTCTGAACAGGTTCATTGGGAATCCT
GGGATTCAGAAATGTGGATTGAAAGTAATCTCTTCTCTCGCGCACCTTCCTGATGCCACAGAGACATTGT
CCCTGCAAGGAGCAGTTGACTCAGTCCTCCACACCTTACAGATGTATCCAGATGACCAAGAAATTCAGTG
TCTGGGCTTACACCTTATGGGATGCTTGATGACAAAGAAGAATTTCTGCATAGGGACAGGGCACCTCCTG
GCAAAAATTCTGGCTTCCACTTTGCAGCGCTTTAAAGATGTTGCTGAGGTGCAGACTACAGGATTACAGA
CAACCCTGTCAATACTTGAGCTGTCAGTATCTTTCTCCAAGCTGCTAGTGCACTATTCCTTTGATGTGGT
GATATTTCATCAGATGTCTTCCAGTGTTGTAGAACAAAAGGATGAGCAGTTCCTCAATCTATGTTGCAAA
TGCTTTGCAAAAGTGGCCGTGGATGATGAGCTGAAAAACACCATGCTAGAGAGAGCCTGCGATCAGAATA
ACAGCATCATGGTTGAATGTTTGCTCCTCTTGGGAGCTGATGCCAACCAAGTGAAGGGGGCAACTTCTTT
AATCTATCAGGTATGTGAGAAAGAGAGCAGTCCTAAATTGGTGGAACTGTTGCTTAATGGTGGTTGTCGT
GAACAAGATGTACGGAAGGCCCTGACCGTAAGCATCCAAAAGGGCGACAGCCAGGTCATCAGCTTGCTCC
TCAGGAAACTTGCCCTGGACCTGGCCAACAACAGCATTTGCCTTGGAGGATTTGGCATAGGAAAAATTGA
TCCTTCTTGGCTTGGTCCTTTATTTCCAGATAAGTCATCCAATTTAAGGAAGCAAACAAACACAGGATCT
GTCCTAGCGAGGAAAGTGCTCCGGTATCAGATGAGAAACACCCTTCAAGAAGGCGTGGCCTCAGGCAGTG
ACGGCAAGTTTTCTGAAGACGCGCTGGCGAAATTTGGAGAATGGACCTTTATTCCCGACTCTTCTATGGA
CAGTGTGTTTGGCCAGAGCGATGATCTGGATAGCGAAGGCAGCGAGAGCTCATTTCTCGTGAAGAGGAAG
TCCAACTCAATTAGTGTAGGGGAAGTTTACAGAGATCTAGCTCTGCAGCGCTGCTCACCAAATGCTCAGA
GGCATTCCAATTCGCTGGGTCCTGTTTTTGACCATGAAGACTTACTGAGACGAAAAAGAAAAATACTGTC
TTCAGATGAGTCTCTCAGGTCCTCAAGGCTGCCGTCCCATATGAGGCAATCAGATAGCTCTTCTTCCCTG
GCTTCTGAGAGAGAACACATCACGTCGTTAGACCTATCTGCCAACGAACTCAAAGATATTGATGCTCTGA
GCCAGAAGTGTTGCCTCAGTAGCCACCTGGAACATCTCACCAAACTGGAACTTCACCAGAATTCACTCAC
GAGCTTCCCACAGCAGCTGTGTGAGACTCTGAAGTGTTTGATACACTTGGATTTGCACAGTAACAAATTC
ACCTCATTTCCCTCTTTCGTGTTGAAAATGCCACGTATCACCAACCTAGATGCCTCTCGAAATGACATCG
GGCCAACAGTAGTTTTAGACCCTGCGATGAAGTGTCCAAGCCTCAAACAGTTGAATCTGTCCTATAACCA
GCTCTCTTCAATCCCAGAGAATCTTGCCCAAGTGGTGGAGAAACTTGAGCAGCTCCTACTGGAAGGAAAT
AAAATATCCGGGATTTGCTCTCCCCTGAGCCTGAAGGAACTGAAGATTTTAAATCTTAGTAAAAATCACA
TTCCATCCCTACCTGGAGATTTTCTTGAGGCTTGTTCAAAAGTCGAGAGTTTCAGTGCTCGCATGAATTT
TCTTGCTGCAATGCCTGCCTTACCTTCTTCCATAACGAGCTTAAAATTGTCTCAGAACTCTTTCACGTGC
ATTCCAGAAGCGATTTTCAGTCTTCCGCACTTGCGGTCCTTGGATATGAGCCACAACAACATTGAATGTC
TGCCGGGACCTGCACATTGGAAGTCTCTGAACTTAAGGGAACTCATTTTTAGCAAGAATCAGATCAGCAC
CTTAGACTTTAGTGAGAACCCACACGTGTGGTCAAGAGTAGAGAAACTGCATCTCTCTCATAATAAACTG
AAAGAGATTCCTCCAGAAATTGGCTGCCTTGAAAATCTGACGTCTCTCGACGTCAGTTACAACTTGGAAC
TGAGGTCCTTCCCAAATGAAATGGGGAAGTTGAGCAAGATATGGGATCTTCCCTTGGACGGACTGCATCT
GAATTTTGACTTTAAGCACGTAGGATGCAAGGCCAAAGACATCATAAGGTTTCTACAACAACGTCTGAAA
AAGGCTGTACCCTACAACCGAATGAAGCTCATGATTGTGGGAAATACGGGGAGCGGTAAGACCACTTTAC
TGCAACAACTCATGAAAATGAAGAAACCAGAACTTGGCATGCAGGGTGCCACAGTCGGCATAGACGTGCG
AGACTGGTCCATCCAAATACGGGGCAAAAGGAGAAAGGACCTGGTTCTAAACGTGTGGGATTTTGCAGGT
CGTGAGGAATTCTACAGCACTCACCCCCACTTCATGACCCAGAGAGCCCTCTACCTGGCTGTCTATGATC
TCAGCAAGGGGCAGGCAGAGGTGGACGCCATGAAGCCCTGGCTCTTCAATATCAAGGCTCGTGCCTCTTC
TTCCCCGGTGATTCTGGTGGGCACACATTTGGATGTTTCTGATGAGAAGCAGCGGAAAGCGTGCATAAGC
AAAATCACGAAGGAACTCCTAAATAAGCGAGGATTCCCCACCATCCGGGACTACCACTTTGTGAATGCCA
CCGAGGAGTCAGATGCGCTGGCAAAGCTTCGGAAAACCATCATAAATGAGAGCCTTAATTTCAAGATCCG
AGATCAGCCTGTGGTTGGGCAGCTAATTCCAGATTGCTACGTAGAACTGGAGAAAATCATTTTATCAGAG
CGGAAAGCTGTGCCGACTGAGTTTCCTGTGATTAACCGGAAACACCTGTTACAGCTCGTGAACGAACATC
AGCTGCAGCTGGATGAGAACGAGCTCCCACACGCCGTTCACTTCCTAAATGAGTCGGGAGTTCTTCTGCA
TTTTCAAGACCCTGCCCTGCAGCTAAGTGACCTGTACTTTGTGGAACCCAAGTGGCTTTGTAAAGTCATG
GCACAGATCTTGACAGTGAAGGTAGACGGCTGTCTGAAACATCCTAAGGGCATCATTTCCCGGAGAGATG
TGGAAAAATTCCTTTCAAAGAAGAAGCGATTCCCGAAGAACTATATGATGCAATACTTTAAACTATTAGA
AAAATTTCAGATCGCATTGCCAATAGGGGAAGAATATCTTCTGGTTCCAAGCAGCTTGTCTGACCACAGG
CCAGTGATAGAGCTCCCCCACTGTGAGAACTCTGAGATCATCATCCGGCTGTACGAAATGCCGTACTTTC
CCATGGGATTTTGGTCAAGATTGATTAACCGATTACTTGAAATCTCACCCTTCATGCTTTCTGGCAGAGA
GAGAGCACTACGCCCTAACAGGATGTATTGGCGGCAAGGCATCTACTTGAATTGGTCTCCAGAAGCATAC
TGTCTGGTAGGCTCTGAAGTCTTAGACAATCGACCTGAGAGTTTCTTGAAAATCACAGTTCCGTCTTGTA
GAAAAGGTTGTATTCTTCTGGGCCGAGTTGTGGATCATATTGACTCACTCATGGAAGAATGGTTTCCCGG
GTTACTGGAGATTGACATTTGTGGGGAAGGAGAAACTCTGTTGAAGAAATGGGCATTGTACAGTTTTAAT
GATGGTGAAGAACATCAGAAGATCTTGCTTGATGAGTTGATGAAGAAGGCTGAAGAAGGAGACCTGTTAA
TAAATCCAGACCAACCAAGGCTCACTATTCCAATATCCCAGATTGCTCCGGACTTGATCTTGGCTGACCT
GCCTAGAAATATCATGTTGAACAATGATGAGTTGGAATTTGAGGAAGCACCAGAGTTTCTCTTAGGCGAT
GGAAGTTTTGGATCCGTTTATCGAGCTGCCTACGAAGGAGAGGAAGTGGCTGTGAAGATTTTTAATAAGC
ACACATCTCTTAGGCTGTTAAGACAAGAGTTGGTGGTCCTTTGTCACCTTCACCACCCCAGCCTGATATC
CTTGCTGGCGGCTGGTATTCGTCCTCGGATGTTGGTAATGGAGTTGGCCTCCAAAGGTTCCTTGGATCGC
CTGCTGCAGCAGGACAAAGCCAGCCTCACCAGAACCCTCCAGCACAGGATCGCGTTGCATGTGGCCGACG
GCCTGAGGTATCTCCACTCAGCCATGATTATTTACCGTGACCTGAAGCCCCACAATGTGCTGCTTTTTAC
CCTGTATCCCAATGCTGCCATCATTGCGAAGATTGCGGACTACGGGATCGCACAGTACTGCTGCAGGATG
GGAATAAAGACATCAGAGGGCACCCCAGGGTTCCGGGCACCTGAAGTTGCCAGGGGGAATGTCATTTATA
ACCAACAGGCCGATGTTTATTCTTTTGGCTTACTACTTCACGATATTTGGACAACTGGGAGTAGGATTAT
GGAGGGTTTGAGGTTCCCAAATGAGTTTGATGAGTTAGCCATACAAGGGAAGTTGCCAGATCCAGTTAAA
GAATATGGCTGTGCCCCATGGCCTATGGTTGAGAAGTTAATTACAAAGTGTTTGAAAGAAAATCCTCAAG
AAAGACCCACTTCTGCCCAGGTCTTTGACATTTTGAATTCGGCTGAATTAATTTGCCTCATGCGACACAT
TTTAATACCTAAGAACATCATTGTTGAATGCATGGTTGCCACGAATCTCAATAGCAAGAGTGCGACTCTC
TGGTTGGGATGTGGGAACACAGAAAAAGGACAGCTTTCCTTATTTGACTTAAACACGGAAAGATACAGCT
ATGAGGAAGTTGCTGATAGTAGAATACTGTGCTTGGCTTTGGTGCATCTCGCTGCTGAGAAAGAGAGCTG
GGTTGTGTGCGGGACACAGTCTGGGGCTCTCCTGGTCATCAATGTTGAAGAGGAGACAAAGAGACACACC
CTGGAAAAGATGACTGATTCTGTCACTTGTTTGCATTGCAATTCCCTTGCCAAGCAGAGCAAGCAAAGTA
ACTTTCTTTTGGTGGGAACTGCTGATGGTAACTTAATGATATTTGAAGATAAAGCCGTTAAGTGTAAAGG
AGCTGCCCCCTTGAAGACACTACACATAGGCGATGTCAGTACGCCCCTGATGTGCCTGAGCGAGTCCCTG
AATTCATCTGAAAGACACATCACATGGGGAGGGTGTGGCACAAAGGTCTTCTCCTTTTCCAATGATTTCA
CCATTCAGAAACTCATCGAGACAAAAACCAACCAGCTGTTTTCTTACGCAGCTTTCAGCGATTCTAACAT
CATAGCGCTGGCAGTAGACACAGCCCTGTATATTGCCAAGAAAAACAGCCCTGTCGTAGAGGTGTGGGAC
AAGAAAACAGAAAAGCTCTGTGAATTAATAGACTGTGTGCACTTCTTAAAGGAGGTGATGGTAAAACTAA
ACAAGGAATCGAAACATCAGCTGTCCTACTCTGGGAGGGTGAAGGCCCTCTGCCTGCAGAAGAACACGGC
TCTCTGGATCGGAACTGGAGGAGGCCACATCTTACTCCTGGATCTTTCTACTCGGCGAGTTATCCGCACC
ATTCACAATTTCTGTGATTCTGTGAGAGCCATGGCCACAGCACAATTAGGAAGCCTTAAGAATGTCATGC
TGGTTTTGGGGTACAAGCGGAAGAGTACAGAGGGTATCCAAGAACAAAAAGAGATACAATCTTGTTTGTC
TATTTGGGACCTCAATCTTCCACACGAGGTGCAAAATTTAGAAAAACACATTGAAGTAAGAACAGAATTA
GCTGATAAAATGAGGAAAACATCTGTTGAAGGTACCGCCCTCGAGCAAAAACTCATCTCAGAAGAGGATC
TGTAGGGGCCCGTTTAAACCCGCTGATCAGCCTCGACTGTGCCTTCTAGTTGCCAGCCATCTGTTGTTTG
CCCCTCCCCCGTGCCTTCCTTGACCCTGGAAGGTGCCACTCCCACTGTCCTTTCCTAATAAAATGAGGAA
ATTGCATCGCATTGTCTGAGTAGGTGTCATTCTATTCTGGGGGGTGGGGTGGGGCAGGACAGCAAGGGGG
AGGATTGGGAAGACAATAGCAGGCATGCTGGGGATGCGGTGGGCTCTATGGCTTCTGAGGCGGAAAGAAC
CAGCTGGGGCTCTAGGGGGTATCCCC
[124 nt withheld, positions 8637-8760]
C
[91 nt withheld, positions 8762-8852]
A
[49 nt withheld, positions 8854-8902]
CCTTTGACGTTGGAGTCCACGTTCTTT
[37 nt withheld, positions 8930-8966]
ACCCTATCTCGGTCTATTCTTTTGATTTATAAGGGATTTTGCCGATTTCGGCCTATTGGTTAAAAAATGA
GCTGATTTAACAAAAATTTAACGCGAATTAATTCTGTGGAATGTGTGTCAGTTAGGGTGTGGAAAGTCCC
CAGGCTCCCCAGCAGGCAGAAGTATGCAAAGCATGCATCTCAATTAGTCAGCAACCAGGTGTGGAAAGTC
CCCAGGCTCCCCAGCAGGCAGAAGTATGCAAAGCATGCATCTCAATTAGTCAGCAACCATAGTCCCGCCC
CTAACTCCGCCCATCCCGCCCCTAACTCCGCCCAGTTCCGCCCATTCTCCGCCCCATGGCTGACTAATTT
TTTTTATTTATGCAGAGGCCGAGGCCGCCTCTGCCTCTGAGCTATTCCAGAAGTAGTGAGGAGGCTTTTT
TGGAGGCCTAGGCTTTTGCAAAAAGCTCCCGGGAGCTTGTATATCCATTTTCGGATCTGATCAAGAGACA
GGATGAGGATCGTTTCGCATGATTGAACAAGATGGATTGCACGCAGGTTCTCCGGCCGCTTGGGTGGAGA
GGCTATTCGGCTATGACTGGGCACAACAGACAATCGGCTGCTCTGATGCCGCCGTGTTCCGGCTGTCAGC
GCAGGGGCGCCCGGTTCTTTTTGTCAAGACCGACCTGTCCGGTGCCCTGAATGAACTGCAGGACGAGGCA
GCGCGGCTATCGTGGCTGGCCACGACGGGCGTTCCTTGCGCAGCTGTGCTCGACGTTGTCACTGAAGCGG
GAAGGGACTGGCTGCTATTGGGCGAAGTGCCGGGGCAGGATCTCCTGTCATCTCACCTTGCTCCTGCCGA
GAAAGTATCCATCATGGCTGATGCAATGCGGCGGCTGCATACGCTTGATCCGGCTACCTGCCCATTCGAC
CACCAAGCGAAACATCGCATCGAGCGAGCACGTACTCGGATGGAAGCCGGTCTTGTCGATCAGGATGATC
TGGACGAAGAGCATCAGGGGCTCGCGCCAGCCGAACTGTTCGCCAGGCTCAAGGCGCGCATGCCCGACGG
CGAGGATCTCGTCGTGACCCATGGCGATGCCTGCTTGCCGAATATCATGGTGGAAAATGGCCGCTTTTCT
GGATTCATCGACTGTGGCCGGCTGGGTGTGGCGGACCGCTATCAGGACATAGCGTTGGCTACCCGTGATA
TTGCTGAAGAGCTTGGCGGCGAATGGGCTGACCGCTTCCTCGTGCTTTACGGTATCGCCGCTCCCGATTC
GCAGCGCATCGCCTTCTATCGCCTTCTTGACGAGTTCTTCTGAGCGGGACTCTGGGGTTCGAAATGACCG
ACCAAGCGACGCCCAACCTGCCATCACGAGATTTCGATTCCACCGCCGCCTTCTATGAAAGGTTGGGCTT
CGGAATCGTTTTCCGGGACGCCGGCTGGATGATCCTCCAGCGCGGGGATCTCATGCTGGAGTTCTTCGCC
CACCCCAACTTGTTTATTGCAGCTTATAATGGTTACAAATAAAGCAATAGCATCACAAATTTCACAAATA
AAGCATTTTTTTCACTGCATTCTAGTTGTGGTTTGTCCAAACTCATCAATGTATCTTATCATGTCTGTAT
ACCGTCGACCTCTAGCTAGAGCTTGGCGTAATCATGGTCATAGCTGTTTCCTGTGTGAAATTGTTATCCG
CTCACAATTCCACACAACATACGAGCCGGAAGCATAAAGTGTAAAGCCTGGGGTGCCTAATGAGTGAGCT
AACTCACATTAATTGCGTTGCGCTCACTGCCCGCTTTCCAGTCGGGAAACCTGTCGTGCCAGCTGCATTA
ATGAATCGGCCAACGCGCGGGGAGAGGCGGTTTGCGTATTGGGCGCTCTTCCGCTTCCTCGCTCACTGAC
TCGCTGCGCTCGGTCGTTCGGCTGCGGCGAGCGGTATCAGCTCACTCAAAGGCGGTAATACGGTTATCCA
CAGAATCAGGGGATAACGCAGGAAAGAACATGTGAGCAAAAGGCCAGCAAAAGGCCAGGAACCGTAAAAA
GGCCGCGTTGCTGGCGTTTTTCCATAGGCTCCGCCCCCCTGACGAGCATCACAAAAATCGACGCTCAAGT
CAGAGGTGGCGAAACCCGACAGGACTATAAAGATACCAGGCGTTTCCCCCTGGAAGCTCCCTCGTGCGCT
CTCCTGTTCCGACCCTGCCGCTTACCGGATACCTGTCCGCCTTTCTCCCTTCGGGAAGCGTGGCGCTTTC
TCATAGCTCACGCTGTAGGTATCTCAGTTCGGTGTAGGTCGTTCGCTCCAAGCTGGGCTGTGTGCACGAA
CCCCCCGTTCAGCCCGACCGCTGCGCCTTATCCGGTAACTATCGTCTTGAGTCCAACCCGGTAAGACACG
ACTTATCGCCACTGGCAGCAGCCACTGGTAACAGGATTAGCAGAGCGAGGTATGTAGGCGGTGCTACAGA
GTTCTTGAAGTGGTGGCCTAACTACGGCTACACTAGAAGAACAGTATTTGGTATCTGCGCTCTGCTGAAG
CCAGTTACCTTCGGAAAAAGAGTTGGTAGCTCTTGATCCGGCAAACAAACCACCGCTGGTAGCGGTGGTT
TTTTTGTTTGCAAGCAGCAGATTACGCGCAGAAAAAAAGGATCTCAAGAAGATCCTTTGATCTTTTCTAC
GGGGTCTGACGCTCAGTGGAACGAAAACTCACGTTAAGGGATTTTGGTCATGAGATTATCAAAAAGGATC
TTCACCTAGATCCTTTTAAATTAAAAATGAAGTTTTAAATCAATCTAAAGTATATATGAGTAAACTTGGT
CTGACAGTTACCAATGCTTAATCAGTGAGGCACCTATCTCAGCGATCTGTCTATTTCGTTCATCCATAGT
TGCCTGACTCCCCGTCGTGTAGATAACTACGATACGGGAGGGCTTACCATCTGGCCCCAGTGCTGCAATG
ATACCGCGAGACCCACGCTCACCGGCTCCAGATTTATCAGCAATAAACCAGCCAGCCGGAAGGGCCGAGC
GCAGAAGTGGTCCTGCAACTTTATCCGCCTCCATCCAGTCTATTAATTGTTGCCGGGAAGCTAGAGTAAG
TAGTTCGCCAGTTAATAGTTTGCGCAACGTTGTTGCCATTGCTACAGGCATCGTGGTGTCACGCTCGTCG
TTTGGTATGGCTTCATTCAGCTCCGGTTCCCAACGATCAAGGCGAGTTACATGATCCCCCATGTTGTGCA
AAAAAGCGGTTAGCTCCTTCGGTCCTCCGATCGTTGTCAGAAGTAAGTTGGCCGCAGTGTTATCACTCAT
GGTTATGGCAGCACTGCATAATTCTCTTACTGTCATGCCATCCGTAAGATGCTTTTCTGTGACTGGTGAG
TACTCAACCAAGTCATTCTGAGAATAGTGTATGCGGCGACCGAGTTGCTCTTGCCCGGCGTCAATACGGG
ATAATACCGCGCCACATAGCAGAACTTTAAAAGTGCTCATCATTGGAAAACGTTCTTCGGGGCGAAAACT
CTCAAGGATCTTACCGCTGTTGAGATCCAGTTCGATGTAACCCACTCGTGCACCCAACTGATCTTCAGCA
TCTTTTACTTTCACCAGCGTTTCTGGGTGAGCAAAAACAGGAAGGCAAAATGCCGCAAAAAAGGGAATAA
GGGCGACACGGAAATGTTGAATACTCATACTCTTCCTTTTTCAATATTATTGAAGCATTTATCAGGGTTA
TTGTCTCATGAGCGGATACATATTTGAATGTATTTAGAAAAATAAACAAATAGGGGTTCCGCGCACATTT
CCCCGAAAAGTGCCACCTGACGTCGACGGATCGGGAGATCTCCCGATCCCCTATGGTGCACTCTCAGTAC
AATCTGCTCTGATGCCGCATAGTTAAGCCAGTATCTGCTCCCTGCTTGTGTGTTGGAGGTCGCTGAGTAG
TGCGCGAGCAAAATTTAAGCTACAACAAGGCAAGGCTTGACCGACAATTGCATGAAGAATCTGCTTAGGG
TTAGGCGTTTTGCGCTGCTTCGCGATGTACGGGCCAGATATACGCGTT
